>Addgene plasmid #1885 | Cdk2-DN-HA | addgene partial sequence | sequence record 161704 | Bglob-pA-R 5'-ttttggcagagggaaaaaga-3'
GCATTGGCCACACCAGCCACCACCTTCTGATAGGCAGCCTGCACCTGAGGAGTGAATTCCTCGACGGATC
CCTATCAAGCATAATCTGGCACATCATAGAGTCGAAGATGGGGTACTGGCTTGGTCACATCCTGGAAGAA
AGGGTGAGCCAGGGCTGCCTTGGCCGAAATCCGCTTGTTAGGGTCGTAGTGCAGCATTTGCGATAACAAG
CTCCGTCCATCTTCATCCAGGGGAGGTACAACTTTACTAAAATCTTGCCGGGCCCACTTGGGGAAACTTG
GCTTGTAATCAGGCATAGAAGTAACTCCTGGCCACACCACCTCATCTGGGGTCCCCAGAGTCCGAAAGAT
CCGGAAGAGCTGGTCAATCTCAGAATCTCCAGGGAATAGGGCCCGGCGAGTCACCATCTCAGCAAAGATG
CAGCCCAGGCTCCAGATGTCCACAGCTGTGGAATAATATTTGCAGCCCAGGAGGATTTCAGGAGCTCGGT
ACCACAGGGTCACCACCTCATGGGTGTAAGTACGAACAGGGACTCCAAAAGCTCTGGCTAGTCCAAAGTT
TGCTAGCTTGATGGCCCCCTCTGTGTTAATAAGCAGATTCTGAGGTTTAAGGTCTCGGTGGAGGACCCGA
TGAGAATGGCAGAAAGCTAGGCCCTGGAGCAGCTGGAACAGATAGCTCTTGATGAGGGGAAGAGGAATGC
CAGTGAGAGCAGAGGCATCCATGAATTTCTTGAGATCTTGGTGCAGAAATTCAAAAACCAGGTAGAGTTT
ATTTTCTGTGTGAATGACATCCAGCAGCTTGACAATATTAGGATGGTTAAGCTCCTTAAGCAGAGAGATC
TCTCGGATGGCAGTACTGGGCACACC
