[The description below was written by a language model from this plasmid's Addgene catalogue record.]
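Description:
Cdk2-DN-HA is a mammalian expression plasmid built on the pCMV-neo-Bam backbone (about 6.55 kb without insert) that carries a roughly 900 bp human CDK2 (cyclin-dependent kinase 2) cDNA cloned into the BamHI site, with both flanking BamHI sites retained so the insert can be excised again. In bacteria it is maintained as a high-copy plasmid under ampicillin selection, and in mammalian cells a neomycin resistance marker allows G418 selection of stable transfectants. The record does not list the promoter explicitly. The backbone name points to CMV-driven expression, and the recommended sequencing primers, which anneal in a beta-globin intron and a beta-globin polyadenylation region, suggest that the insert sits between those processing elements. No feature table is available to confirm the layout.

The encoded kinase carries a single aspartate-to-asparagine substitution that makes it a dominant-negative form. The catalogue field gives this as D146N, but the depositor comments note that sequencing places the change at D145N relative to the current human reference protein, so the two labels describe the same mutation under different numbering. A mutant of this type is generally understood to lack catalytic activity while still competing with the endogenous kinase for its partners, interfering with Cdk2 function when overexpressed. A C-terminal HA epitope tag allows the mutant to be detected or immunoprecipitated separately from endogenous Cdk2. The construct comes from work on the distinct roles of individual cyclin-dependent kinases in cell cycle control, and it is suited to transient or stable inhibition of Cdk2 activity in cultured mammalian cells to examine effects on cell cycle progression.
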