Addgene plasmid #1885: Cdk2-DN-HA
Depositing lab: Sander van den Heuvel. Depositing organization: Massachusetts General Hospital. Publication: Distinct roles for cyclin-dependent kinases in cell cycle control. van den Heuvel S, Harlow E. Science 1993 Dec 24;262(5142):2050-4. 10.1126/science.8266103 PubMed 8266103.
Backbone
  Vector backbone: pCMV-neo-Bam
  Backbone size w/o insert (bp): 6550
  Vector type: Mammalian Expression
  Selectable markers: Neomycin (select with G418)
Growth in bacteria
  Bacterial resistance: Ampicillin, 100 μg/mL
  Growth temperature: 37°C
  Growth strain: DH5alpha
  Copy number: High Copy
Gene/Insert
  Gene/Insert name: Cdk2 (alt name: cyclin-dependent kinase 2)
  Species: H. sapiens (human)
  Insert size (bp): 900
  Mutation: D146N, dominant negative
  Entrez Gene: CDK2 (a.k.a. CDKN2, p33(CDK2))
  Tag / fusion protein: HA (C terminal on insert)
  Cloning method: Restriction Enzyme; 5′ cloning site BamHI (not destroyed); 3′ cloning site BamHI (not destroyed)
  Sequencing primers: 5′ Bglob-intron-F; 3′ Bglob-pA-R
Terms and licenses: Academic/Nonprofit Terms; Industry Terms: Not Available to Industry
Depositor comments: See scanned map. Addgene's NGS results confirmed that the noted mutation is D145N compared to NP_001789.2.
How to cite: Cdk2-DN-HA was a gift from Sander van den Heuvel (Addgene plasmid # 1885 ; http://n2t.net/addgene:1885 ; RRID:Addgene_1885)
