LOCUS       Exported 7429 bp ds-DNA circular SYN 12-MAY-2021
DEFINITION  synthetic circular DNA
ACCESSION   .
VERSION     .
KEYWORDS    Cdk2-DN-HA
SOURCE      synthetic DNA construct
  ORGANISM  synthetic DNA construct
REFERENCE   1 (bases 1 to 7429)
  AUTHORS   van den Heuvel S, Harlow E
  TITLE     Distinct roles for cyclin-dependent kinases in cell cycle control.
  JOURNAL   Science 1993 Dec 24;262(5142):2050-4.
  PUBMED    8266103
REFERENCE   2 (bases 1 to 7429)
  AUTHORS   .
  TITLE     Direct Submission
  JOURNAL   Exported May 12, 2021 from SnapGene Server 1.1.58
            http://www.snapgene.com
FEATURES             Location/Qualifiers
     source          1..7429
                     /organism="synthetic DNA construct"
                     /mol_type="other DNA"
     primer_bind     complement(1158..1177)
                     /label=Bglob-pA-R
                     /note="Rabbit beta-globin polyA region, reverse primer"
     polyA_signal    1223..1278
                     /label=-beta-globin poly(A) signal
                     /note="rabbit beta-globin polyadenylation signal (Gil and
                     Proudfoot, 1987)"
     primer_bind     complement(1277..1296)
                     /label=rbglobpA-R
                     /note="Rabbit beta-globin polyA, reverse primer. Also
                     called rb-glob-pA-term-R"
     primer_bind     complement(1636..1652)
                     /label=M13 rev
                     /note="common sequencing primer, one of multiple similar
                     variants"
     primer_bind     complement(1636..1652)
                     /label=M13 Reverse
                     /note="In lacZ gene. Also called M13-rev"
     primer_bind     complement(1649..1671)
                     /label=M13/pUC Reverse
                     /note="In lacZ gene"
     protein_bind    1660..1676
                     /label=lac operator
                     /bound_moiety="lac repressor encoded by lacI"
                     /note="The lac repressor binds to the lac operator to
                     inhibit transcription in E. coli. This inhibition can be
                     relieved by adding lactose or
                     isopropyl-beta-D-thiogalactopyranoside (IPTG)."
     promoter        complement(1684..1714)
                     /label=lac promoter
                     /note="promoter for the E. coli lac operon"
     protein_bind    1729..1750
                     /label=CAP binding site
                     /bound_moiety="E. coli catabolite activator protein"
                     /note="CAP binding activates transcription in the presence
                     of cAMP."
     primer_bind     complement(1867..1884)
                     /label=L4440
                     /note="L4440 vector, forward primer"
     rep_origin      complement(2038..2626)
                     /direction=LEFT
                     /label=ori
                     /note="high-copy-number ColE1/pMB1/pBR322/pUC origin of
                     replication"
     primer_bind     complement(2118..2137)
                     /label=pBR322ori-F
                     /note="pBR322 origin, forward primer"
     CDS             complement(2797..3657)
                     /codon_start=1
                     /gene="bla"
                     /product="beta-lactamase"
                     /label=AmpR
                     /note="confers resistance to ampicillin, carbenicillin, and
                     related antibiotics"
                     /translation="MSIQHFRVALIPFFAAFCLPVFAHPETLVKVKDAEDQLGARVGYI
                     ELDLNSGKILESFRPEERFPMMSTFKVLLCGAVLSRIDAGQEQLGRRIHYSQNDLVEYS
                     PVTEKHLTDGMTVRELCSAAITMSDNTAANLLLTTIGGPKELTAFLHNMGDHVTRLDRW
                     EPELNEAIPNDERDTTMPVAMATTLRKLLTGELLTLASRQQLIDWMEADKVAGPLLRSA
                     LPAGWFIADKSGAGERGSRGIIAALGPDGKPSRIVVIYTTGSQATMDERNRQIAEIGAS
                     LIKHW"
     primer_bind     3420..3439
                     /label=Amp-R
                     /note="Ampicillin resistance gene, reverse primer"
     promoter        complement(3658..3762)
                     /gene="bla"
                     /label=AmpR promoter
     primer_bind     3830..3848
                     /label=pBRforEco
                     /note="pBR322 vectors, upsteam of EcoRI site, forward
                     primer"
     primer_bind     complement(3886..3908)
                     /label=pGEX 3'
                     /note="pGEX vectors, reverse primer"
     primer_bind     4008..4027
                     /label=pRS-marker
                     /note="pRS vectors, use to sequence yeast selectable
                     marker"
     primer_bind     4221..4243
                     /label=M13/pUC Forward
                     /note="In lacZ gene"
     primer_bind     4235..4252
                     /label=M13 Forward
                     /note="In lacZ gene. Also called M13-F20 or M13 (-21)
                     Forward"
     primer_bind     4236..4252
                     /label=M13 fwd
                     /note="common sequencing primer, one of multiple similar
                     variants"
     promoter        4663..4808
                     /label=HSV TK promoter
                     /note="herpes simplex virus thymidine kinase promoter"
     CDS             4865..5659
                     /codon_start=1
                     /gene="aph(3')-II (or nptII)"
                     /product="aminoglycoside phosphotransferase from Tn5"
                     /label=NeoR/KanR
                     /note="confers resistance to neomycin, kanamycin, and G418
                     (Geneticin(R))"
                     /translation="MIEQDGLHAGSPAAWVERLFGYDWAQQTIGCSDAAVFRLSAQGRP
                     VLFVKTDLSGALNELQDEAARLSWLATTGVPCAAVLDVVTEAGRDWLLLGEVPGQDLLS
                     SHLAPAEKVSIMADAMRRLHTLDPATCPFDHQAKHRIERARTRMEAGLVDQDDLDEEHQ
                     GLAPAELFARLKARMPDGEDLVVTHGDACLPNIMVENGRFSGFIDCGRLGVADRYQDIA
                     LATRDIAEELGGEWADRFLVLYGIAAPDSQRIAFYRLLDEFF"
     primer_bind     complement(4919..4938)
                     /label=Neo-R
                     /note="Neomycin resistance gene, reverse primer"
     primer_bind     5529..5548
                     /label=Neo-F
                     /note="Neomycin resistance gene, forward primer"
     primer_bind     complement(5853..5872)
                     /label=TK-pA-R
                     /note="Thymidine kinase polyA, reverse primer"
     polyA_signal    5897..5944
                     /label=HSV TK poly(A) signal
                     /note="herpes simplex virus thymidine kinase
                     polyadenylation signal (Cole and Stacy, 1985)"
     enhancer        6237..6616
                     /label=CMV enhancer
                     /note="human cytomegalovirus immediate early enhancer"
     promoter        6617..6820
                     /label=CMV promoter
                     /note="human cytomegalovirus (CMV) immediate early
                     promoter"
     primer_bind     6771..6791
                     /label=CMV-F
                     /note="Human CMV immediate early promoter, forward primer"
     primer_bind     6817..6841
                     /label=LNCX
                     /note="Human CMV promoter, forward primer"
     intron          6932..75
                     /label=-beta-globin intron
                     /note="intron from rabbit beta-globin gene"
ORIGIN
        1 atgaggataa aatactctga gtccaaaccg ggcccctctg ctaaccatgt tcatgccttc
       61 ttctctttcc tacagctcct gggcaacgtg ctggttgttg tgctgtctca tcattttggc
      121 aaagaattcc tcgacggatc catggagaac ttccaaaagg tggaaaagat cggagagggc
      181 acgtacggag ttgtgtacaa agccagaaac aagttgacgg gagaggtggt ggcgcttaag
      241 aaaatccgcc tggacactga gactgagggt gtgcccagta ctgccatccg agagatctct
      301 ctgcttaagg agcttaacca tcctaatatt gtcaagctgc tggatgtcat tcacacagaa
      361 aataaactct acctggtttt tgaatttctg caccaagatc tcaagaaatt catggatgcc
      421 tctgctctca ctggcattcc tcttcccctc atcaagagct atctgttcca gctgctccag
      481 ggcctagctt tctgccattc tcatcgggtc ctccaccgag accttaaacc tcagaatctg
      541 cttattaaca cagagggggc catcaagcta gcaaactttg gactagccag agcttttgga
      601 gtccctgttc gtacttacac ccatgaggtg gtgaccctgt ggtaccgagc tcctgaaatc
      661 ctcctgggct gcaaatatta ttccacagct gtggacatct ggagcctggg ctgcatcttt
      721 gctgagatgg tgactcgccg ggccctattc cctggagatt ctgagattga ccagctcttc
      781 cggatctttc ggactctggg gaccccagat gaggtggtgt ggccaggagt tacttctatg
      841 cctgattaca agccaagttt ccccaagtgg gcccggcaag attttagtaa agttgtacct
      901 cccctggatg aagatggacg gagcttgtta tcgcaaatgc tgcactacga ccctaacaag
      961 cggatttcgg ccaaggcagc cctggctcac cctttcttcc aggatgtgac caagccagta
     1021 ccccatcttc gactctatga tgtgccagat tatgcttgat agggatccgt cgaggaattc
     1081 actcctcagg tgcaggctgc ctatcagaag gtggtggctg gtgtggccaa tgccctggct
     1141 cacaaatacc actgagatct ttttccctct gccaaaaatt atggggacat catgaagccc
     1201 cttgagcatc tgacttctgg ctaataaagg aaatttattt tcattgcaat agtgtgttgg
     1261 aattttttgt gtctctcact cggaaggaca tatgggaggg caaatcattt aaaacatcag
     1321 aatgagtatt tggtttagag tttggcaaca tatgcccata tgctggctgc catgaacaaa
     1381 ggttggctat aaagaggtca tcagtatatg aaacagcccc ctgctgtcca ttccttattc
     1441 catagaaaag ccttgacttg aggttagatt ttttttatat tttgttttgt gttatttttt
     1501 tctttaacat ccctaaaatt ttccttacat gttttactag ccagattttt cctcctctcc
     1561 tgactactcc cagtcatagc tgtccctctt ctcttatgga gatccctcga cggatcggcc
     1621 gcaattcgta atcatgtcat agctgtttcc tgtgtgaaat tgttatccgc tcacaattcc
     1681 acacaacata cgagccggaa gcataaagtg taaagcctgg ggtgcctaat gagtgagcta
     1741 actcacatta attgcgttgc gctcactgcc cgctttccag tcgggaaacc tgtcgtgcca
     1801 gctgcattaa tgaatcggcc aacgcgcggg gagaggcggt ttgcgtattg ggcgctcttc
     1861 cgcttcctcg ctcactgact cgctgcgctc ggtcgttcgg ctgcggcgag cggtatcagc
     1921 tcactcaaag gcggtaatac ggttatccac agaatcaggg gataacgcag gaaagaacat
     1981 gtgagcaaaa ggccagcaaa aggccaggaa ccgtaaaaag gccgcgttgc tggcgttttt
     2041 ccataggctc cgcccccctg acgagcatca caaaaatcga cgctcaagtc agaggtggcg
     2101 aaacccgaca ggactataaa gataccaggc gtttccccct ggaagctccc tcgtgcgctc
     2161 tcctgttccg accctgccgc ttaccggata cctgtccgcc tttctccctt cgggaagcgt
     2221 ggcgctttct catagctcac gctgtaggta tctcagttcg gtgtaggtcg ttcgctccaa
     2281 gctgggctgt gtgcacgaac cccccgttca gcccgaccgc tgcgccttat ccggtaacta
     2341 tcgtcttgag tccaacccgg taagacacga cttatcgcca ctggcagcag ccactggtaa
     2401 caggattagc agagcgaggt atgtaggcgg tgctacagag ttcttgaagt ggtggcctaa
     2461 ctacggctac actagaagaa cagtatttgg tatctgcgct ctgctgaagc cagttacctt
     2521 cggaaaaaga gttggtagct cttgatccgg caaacaaacc accgctggta gcggtggttt
     2581 ttttgtttgc aagcagcaga ttacgcgcag aaaaaaagga tctcaagaag atcctttgat
     2641 cttttctacg gggtctgacg ctcagtggaa cgaaaactca cgttaaggga ttttggtcat
     2701 gagattatca aaaaggatct tcacctagat ccttttaaat taaaaatgaa gttttaaatc
     2761 aatctaaagt atatatgagt aaacttggtc tgacagttac caatgcttaa tcagtgaggc
     2821 acctatctca gcgatctgtc tatttcgttc atccatagtt gcctgactcc ccgtcgtgta
     2881 gataactacg atacgggagg gcttaccatc tggccccagt gctgcaatga taccgcgaga
     2941 cccacgctca ccggctccag atttatcagc aataaaccag ccagccggaa gggccgagcg
     3001 cagaagtggt cctgcaactt tatccgcctc catccagtct attaattgtt gccgggaagc
     3061 tagagtaagt agttcgccag ttaatagttt gcgcaacgtt gttgccattg ctacaggcat
     3121 cgtggtgtca cgctcgtcgt ttggtatggc ttcattcagc tccggttccc aacgatcaag
     3181 gcgagttaca tgatccccca tgttgtgcaa aaaagcggtt agctccttcg gtcctccgat
     3241 cgttgtcaga agtaagttgg ccgcagtgtt atcactcatg gttatggcag cactgcataa
     3301 ttctcttact gtcatgccat ccgtaagatg cttttctgtg actggtgagt actcaaccaa
     3361 gtcattctga gaatagtgta tgcggcgacc gagttgctct tgcccggcgt caatacggga
     3421 taataccgcg ccacatagca gaactttaaa agtgctcatc attggaaaac gttcttcggg
     3481 gcgaaaactc tcaaggatct taccgctgtt gagatccagt tcgatgtaac ccactcgtgc
     3541 acccaactga tcttcagcat cttttacttt caccagcgtt tctgggtgag caaaaacagg
     3601 aaggcaaaat gccgcaaaaa agggaataag ggcgacacgg aaatgttgaa tactcatact
     3661 cttccttttt caatattatt gaagcattta tcagggttat tgtctcatga gcggatacat
     3721 atttgaatgt atttagaaaa ataaacaaat aggggttccg cgcacatttc cccgaaaagt
     3781 gccacctgac gtctaagaaa ccattattat catgacatta acctataaaa ataggcgtat
     3841 cacgaggccc tttcgtctcg cgcgtttcgg tgatgacggt gaaaacctct gacacatgca
     3901 gctcccggag acggtcacag cttgtctgta agcggatgcc gggagcagac aagcccgtca
     3961 gggcgcgtca gcgggtgttg gcgggtgtcg gggctggctt aactatgcgg catcagagca
     4021 gattgtactg agagtgcacc atatgcggtg tgaaataccg cacagatgcg taaggagaaa
     4081 ataccgcatc aggcgccatt cgccattcag gctgcgcaac tgttgggaag ggcgatcggt
     4141 gcgggcctct tcgctattac gccagctggc gaaaggggga tgtgctgcaa ggcgattaag
     4201 ttgggtaacg ccagggtttt cccagtcacg acgttgtaaa acgacggcca gtgccaagct
     4261 tcacgctgcc gcaagcactc agggcgcaag ggctgctaaa ggaagcggaa cacgtagaaa
     4321 gccagtccgc agaaacggtg ctgaccccgg atgaatgtca gctactgggc tatctggaca
     4381 agggaaaacg caagcgcaaa gagaaagcag gtagcttgca gtgggcttac atggcgatag
     4441 ctagactggg cggttttatg gacagcaagc gaaccggaat tgccagctgg ggcgccctct
     4501 ggtaaggttg ggaagccctg caaagtaaac tggatggctt tcttgccgcc aaggatctga
     4561 tggcgcaggg gatcaagatc ctgcttcatc cccgtggccc gttgctcgcg tttgctggcg
     4621 gtgtccccgg aagaaatata tttgcatgtc tttagttcta tgatgacaca aaccccgccc
     4681 agcgtcttgt cattggcgaa ttcgaacacg cagatgcagt cggggcggcg cggtcccagg
     4741 tccacttcgc atattaaggt gacgcgtgtg gcctcgaaca ccgagcgacc ctgcagcgac
     4801 ccgcttaaca gcgtcaacag cgtgccgcag atctgatcaa gagacaggat gaggatcgtt
     4861 tcgcatgatt gaacaagatg gattgcacgc aggttctccg gccgcttggg tggagaggct
     4921 attcggctat gactgggcac aacagacaat cggctgctct gatgccgccg tgttccggct
     4981 gtcagcgcag gggcgcccgg ttctttttgt caagaccgac ctgtccggtg ccctgaatga
     5041 actgcaggac gaggcagcgc ggctatcgtg gctggccacg acgggcgttc cttgcgcagc
     5101 tgtgctcgac gttgtcactg aagcgggaag ggactggctg ctattgggcg aagtgccggg
     5161 gcaggatctc ctgtcatctc accttgctcc tgccgagaaa gtatccatca tggctgatgc
     5221 aatgcggcgg ctgcatacgc ttgatccggc tacctgccca ttcgaccacc aagcgaaaca
     5281 tcgcatcgag cgagcacgta ctcggatgga agccggtctt gtcgatcagg atgatctgga
     5341 cgaagagcat caggggctcg cgccagccga actgttcgcc aggctcaagg cgcgcatgcc
     5401 cgacggcgag gatctcgtcg tgacccatgg cgatgcctgc ttgccgaata tcatggtgga
     5461 aaatggccgc ttttctggat tcatcgactg tggccggctg ggtgtggcgg accgctatca
     5521 ggacatagcg ttggctaccc gtgatattgc tgaagagctt ggcggcgaat gggctgaccg
     5581 cttcctcgtg ctttacggta tcgccgctcc cgattcgcag cgcatcgcct tctatcgcct
     5641 tcttgacgag ttcttctgag cgggactctg gggttcgaaa tgaccgacca agcgacgccc
     5701 aacctgccat cacgagattt cgattccacc gccgccttct atgaaaggtt gggcttcgga
     5761 atcgttttcc gggacgccgg ctggatgatc ctccagcgcg gggatctcat gctggagttc
     5821 ttcgcccacc ccgggagatg ggggaggcta actgaaacac ggaaggagac aataccggaa
     5881 ggaacccgcg ctatgacggc aataaaaaga cagaataaaa cgcacggtgt tgggtcgttt
     5941 gttcataaac gcggggttcg gtcccagggc tggcactctg tcgatacccc accgagaccc
     6001 cattggggcc aatacgcccg cgtttcttcc ttttccccac cccacccccc aagttcgggt
     6061 gaaggcccag ggctcgcagc caacgtcggg gcggcaagcc ctgccatagc cacgggcccc
     6121 gtgggttagg gacggcggat cgcggccctc tagagagctt ggcccattgc atacgttgta
     6181 tccatatcat aatatgtaca tttatattgg ctcatgtcca acattaccgc catgttgaca
     6241 ttgattattg actagttatt aatagtaatc aattacgggg tcattagttc atagcccata
     6301 tatggagttc cgcgttacat aacttacggt aaatggcccg cctggctgac cgcccaacga
     6361 cccccgccca ttgacgtcaa taatgacgta tgttcccata gtaacgccaa tagggacttt
     6421 ccattgacgt caatgggtgg agtatttacg gtaaactgcc cacttggcag tacatcaagt
     6481 gtatcatatg ccaagtacgc cccctattga cgtcaatgac ggtaaatggc ccgcctggca
     6541 ttatgcccag tacatgacct tatgggactt tcctacttgg cagtacatct acgtattagt
     6601 catcgctatt accatggtga tgcggttttg gcagtacatc aatgggcgtg gatagcggtt
     6661 tgactcacgg ggatttccaa gtctccaccc cattgacgtc aatgggagtt tgttttggca
     6721 ccaaaatcaa cgggactttc caaaatgtcg taacaactcc gccccattga cgcaaatggg
     6781 cggtaggcgt gtacggtggg aggtctatat aagcagagct cgtttagtga accgtcagat
     6841 cgcctggaga cgccatccac gctgttttga cctccataga agacaccggg accgatccag
     6901 cctccggtcg accgatcctg agaacttcag ggtgagtttg gggacccttg attgttcttt
     6961 ctttttcgct attgtaaaat tcatgttata tggagggggc aaagttttca gggtgttgtt
     7021 tagaatggga agatgtccct tgtatcacca tggaccctca tgataatttt gtttctttca
     7081 ctttctactc tgttgacaac cattgtctcc tcttattttc ttttcatttt ctgtaacttt
     7141 ttcgttaaac tttagcttgc atttgtaacg aatttttaaa ttcacttttg tttatttgtc
     7201 agattgtaag tactttctct aatcactttt ttttcaaggc aatcagggta tattatattg
     7261 tacttcagca cagttttaga gaacaattgt tataattaaa tgataaggta gaatatttct
     7321 gcatataaat tctggctggc gtggaaatat tcttattggt agaaacaact acaccctggt
     7381 catcatcctg cctttctctt tatggttaca atgatataca ctgtttgag
//
